Addgene plasmid #223985: AiP12357 - pAAV-AiE0515h-minBG-SYFP2-WPRE3-BGHpA (Alias: CN2357)
Purpose: AiE0515h is an enhancer sequence, designed to drive AAV-mediated transgene expression in cortical Sst+ neurons
Depositing lab: Allen Institute for Brain Science & Jonathan Ting. Depositing organization: Allen Institute. Publication: A suite of enhancer AAVs and transgenic mouse lines for genetic access to cortical cell types. Ben-Simon Y, Hooper M, Narayan S, Daigle TL, Dwivedi D, Way SW, Oster A, Stafford DA, Mich JK, Taormina MJ, Martinez RA, Opitz-Araya X, Roth JR, Alexander JR, Allen S, Amster A, Arbuckle J, Ayala A, Baker PM, Bakken TE, Barcelli T, Barta S, Bendrick J, Bertagnolli D, Bielstein C, Bishwakarma P, Bowlus J, Boyer G, Brouner K, Casian B, Casper T, Chakka AB, Chakrabarty R, Chance RK, Chavan S, Clark M, Colbert K, Collman F, Daniel S, Departee M, DiValentin P, Donadio N, Dotson N, Egdorf T, Fliss T, Gabitto M, Garcia J, Gary A, Gasperini M, Gloe J, Goldy J, Gore BB, Graybuck L, Greisman N, Haeseleer F, Halterman C, Haradon Z, Hastings SD, Helback O, Ho W, Hockemeyer D, Huang C, Huff S, Hunker A, Johansen N, Jones D, Juneau Z, Kalmbach B, Kannan M, Khem S, Kussick E, Kutsal R, Larsen R, Lee C, Lee AY, Leibly M, Lenz GH, Li S, Liang E, Lusk N, Madigan Z, Malloy J, Malone J, McCue R, Melchor J, Mollenkopf T, Moosman S, Morin E, Newman D, Ng L, Ngo K, Omstead V, Otto S, Oyama A, Pena N, Pham T, Phillips E, Pom CA, Potekhina L, Ransford S, Ray PL, Rette D, Reynoldson C, Rimorin C, Rocha D, Ruiz A, Sanchez REA, Sawyer L, Sedeno-Cortes A, Sevigny JP, Shapovalova N, Shepard N, Shulga L, Sigler AR, Siverts L, Soliman S, Somasundaram S, Staats B, Stewart K, Szelenyi E, Tieu M, Trader C, Tran A, van Velthoven CTJ, Walker M, Wang Y, Weed N, Wirthlin M, Wood T, Wynalda B, Yao Z, Zhou T, Ariza J, Dee N, Reding M, Ronellenfitch K, Mufti S, Sunkin SM, Smith KA, Esposito L, Waters J, Thyagarajan B, Yao S, Lein ES, Zeng H, Levi BP, Ngai J, Ting JT, Tasic B. Cell. 2025 May 16:S0092-8674(25)00513-6. doi: 10.1016/j.cell.2025.05.002. PubMed 40403729.
Backbone
  Vector backbone: pAAV
  Vector type: AAV
Growth in bacteria
  Bacterial resistance: Ampicillin, 100 μg/mL
  Growth temperature: 30°C
  Growth strain: NEB Stable
  Copy number: High Copy
Gene/Insert
  Gene/Insert name: SYFP2
  Species: Synthetic
  Mutation: NA
  Promoter: minBG
  Cloning method: Other
Terms and licenses: Academic/Nonprofit Terms; Industry Terms: Not Available to Industry
Depositor comments: Cloning Method: RE Cloning
How to cite: AiP12357 - pAAV-AiE0515h-minBG-SYFP2-WPRE3-BGHpA (Alias: CN2357) was a gift from Allen Institute for Brain Science & Jonathan Ting (Addgene plasmid # 223985 ; http://n2t.net/addgene:223985 ; RRID:Addgene_223985)
