[The description below was written by a language model from this plasmid's Addgene catalogue record and pLannotate feature annotations shown in this document.]
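Description:
AiP12357 - pAAV-AiE0515h-minBG-SYFP2-WPRE3-BGHpA (alias CN2357) is an AAV transfer plasmid of about 4.8 kb built on a pAAV backbone and intended for packaging into recombinant adeno-associated virus. Two AAV2 inverted terminal repeats flank the expression cassette and define the segment that is replicated and encapsidated when the plasmid is supplied with rep/cap and helper functions. Outside the ITRs, the bacterial portion carries a high-copy ColE1/pUC-type origin, an ampicillin resistance gene (β-lactamase) under its own promoter, and an M13 phage origin. Short bom and rop fragments are also annotated, apparently remnants of a pBR322-derived backbone. The record lists a recombination-deficient stable strain for propagation, a common choice for limiting rearrangement of the repeat-rich ITRs.

The payload is an enhancer-driven reporter. AiE0515h is a candidate enhancer sequence placed upstream of minBG, a minimal promoter that is expected to give little expression on its own, so that cell-type specificity comes from the enhancer. These two elements are not annotated in the feature table, but they presumably occupy the unannotated stretch between the left ITR and the start of the coding sequence. They drive SYFP2, a rapidly maturing monomeric yellow fluorescent protein derived from Aequorea victoria. Downstream lies WPRE3, a shortened woodchuck hepatitis virus posttranscriptional regulatory element that appears as two WPRE fragments in the annotation and boosts transcript expression while saving packaging space. A bovine growth hormone polyadenylation signal follows it. According to the record, the construct is designed to direct AAV-mediated transgene expression in cortical Sst+ neurons, and it belongs to a larger suite of enhancer AAV tools for genetic access to cortical cell types. SYFP2 fluorescence serves to label the targeted cells and to assess the enhancer's specificity.
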