Features (pLannotate 1.2.2; 13 found; start..end, strand, type, name):
      1..141     -  repeat_region  AAV2 ITR: inverted terminal repeat of adeno-associated virus serotype 2 inverted
    851..1567    +  CDS            SYFP2: SYFP2 is a basic (constitutively fluorescent) yellow fluorescent protein published in 2006, derived from Aequorea victoria. It is reported to be a very rapidly-maturing monomer with moderate acid sensitivity.
   1607..1764    +  misc_feature   WPRE (fragment): woodchuck hepatitis virus posttranscriptional regulatory element
   1770..1850    +  misc_feature   WPRE (fragment): woodchuck hepatitis virus posttranscriptional regulatory element
   1867..1978    +  polyA_signal   bGH poly(A) signal: bovine growth hormone polyadenylation signal
   2096..2236    +  repeat_region  AAV2 ITR: inverted terminal repeat of adeno-associated virus serotype 2 inverted
   2241..2292    -  misc_feature   bom (fragment): basis of mobility region from pBR322
   2311..2691    +  rep_origin     M13 ori (sequence partly withheld): M13 bacteriophage origin of replication; arrow indicates direction of (+) strand synthesis
   2767..2816    -  misc_feature   bom (fragment): basis of mobility region from pBR322
   2918..2953    -  CDS            rop (fragment): Rop protein, which maintains plasmids at low copy number; rop
   3048..3152    +  promoter       AmpR promoter: bla
   3153..4013    +  CDS            AmpR: β-lactamase; bla; confers resistance to ampicillin, carbenicillin, and related antibiotics
   4184..4772    +  rep_origin     ori: high-copy-number ColE1/pMB1/pBR322/pUC origin of replication
>Addgene plasmid #223985 | AiP12357 - pAAV-AiE0515h-minBG-SYFP2-WPRE3-BGHpA (Alias: CN2357) | addgene full sequence | sequence record 449759 | Addgene NGS Result
CCTGCAGGCAGCTGCGCGCTCGCTCGCTCACTGAGGCCGCCCGGGCAAAGCCCGGGCGTCGGGCGACCTT
TGGTCGCCCGGCCTCAGTGAGCGAGCGAGCGCGCAGAGAGGGAGTGGCCAACTCCATCACTAGGGGTTCC
TGCGGCCGCACGCGTTCCACCATTCCAGCAGAGGGCACACTTTTAGCAGCTTTTGTAGCTGGTTGCTTCC
TGGATGTTTGAATACCAATTGATTTGTCAGCAATGAGCCATTGCAGCAATGCTGTCAAAGTCTGGATCCC
TGACTGGTGGCTGCAAACTGTTTATTAACAGCTTGATGCTCATTAAGGACATTGAGCCAGAATATAAGTC
AACTGTGTCACTAAGTGTGCTATTTAGCATAGCTGGCATTATGTGTGTTGTGGGAGAGGCAAGACTCTCA
ATGAAAGAGGCAATACATTGATTTTCATTCTGATGTAAGCCATTTCACTTTTGATTGGGACTTCACAGAA
TTCTTTTCATAGCTGGCCTCTCTCCTCATTCTGATGGAAATCTGCAAGCTAAAGGCAGTCCTGATGATAG
GAAGCAAAACAGCAACCTCAGAAGGATTTCAAAATGATTCATTTTCTTTACAAAAATATATATCATTAGC
CTAACATAAGTAAGCGTTGAATATTATGATCTTGAGAATGAAAAAGATATACCTTTAGTGTTGCTGTGAC
TGAAGATGATATTTGACCCTTTAAAATGCATTAAGTTTCTTTCTATTGGCCGAGCTCGGGCTGGGCATAA
AAGTCAGGGCAGAGCCATCTATTGCTTACATTTGCTTCTGGGATCCAGATCTTTCGAAGCTAGCGCTACC
GGTCGCCACCATGGTGAGCAAGGGCGAGGAGCTGTTCACCGGGGTGGTGCCCATCCTGGTCGAGCTGGAC
GGCGACGTAAACGGCCACAAGTTCAGCGTGTCCGGCGAGGGCGAGGGCGATGCCACCTACGGCAAGCTGA
CCCTGAAGCTGATCTGCACCACCGGCAAGCTGCCCGTGCCCTGGCCCACCCTCGTGACCACCCTGGGCTA
CGGCGTGCAGTGCTTCGCCCGCTACCCCGACCACATGAAGCAGCACGACTTCTTCAAGTCCGCCATGCCC
GAAGGCTACGTCCAGGAGCGCACCATCTTCTTCAAGGACGACGGCAACTACAAGACCCGCGCCGAGGTGA
AGTTCGAGGGCGACACCCTGGTGAACCGCATCGAGCTGAAGGGCATCGACTTCAAGGAGGACGGCAACAT
CCTGGGGCACAAGCTGGAGTACAACTACAACAGCCACAACGTCTATATCACCGCCGACAAGCAGAAGAAC
GGCATCAAGGCCAACTTCAAGATCCGCCACAACATCGAGGACGGCGGCGTGCAGCTCGCCGACCACTACC
AGCAGAACACCCCCATCGGCGACGGCCCCGTGCTGCTGCCCGACAACCACTACCTGAGCTACCAGTCCAA
GCTGAGCAAAGACCCCAACGAGAAGCGCGATCACATGGTCCTGCTGGAGTTCGTGACCGCCGCCGGGATC
ACTCTCGGCATGGACGAGCTGTACAAGTAAGTCGACGGCGCGCCGCGGCCGCGAATTCGATATCATAATC
AACCTCTGGATTACAAAATTTGTGAAAGATTGACTGGTATTCTTAACTATGTTGCTCCTTTTACGCTATG
TGGATACGCTGCTTTAATGCCTTTGTATCATGCTATTGCTTCCCGTATGGCTTTCATTTTCTCCTCCTTG
TATAAATCCTGGTTAGTTCTTGCCACGGCGGAACTCATCGCCGCCTGCCTTGCCCGCTGCTGGACAGGGG
CTCGGCTGTTGGGCACTGACAATTCCGTGGCTCGAGAGATCTTCGACTGTGCCTTCTAGTTGCCAGCCAT
CTGTTGTTTGCCCCTCCCCCGTGCCTTCCTTGACCCTGGAAGGTGCCACTCCCACTGTCCTTTCCTAATA
AAATGAGGAAATTGCATCGCATTGTCTGAGTAGGTGTCATTCTATTCTGGGGGGTGGGGTGGGGCAGGAC
AGCAAGGGGGAGGATTGGGAAGACAATAGCAGGCATGAGATCTCACGTGCGGACCGAGCGGCCGCAGGAA
CCCCTAGTGATGGAGTTGGCCACTCCCTCTCTGCGCGCTCGCTCGCTCACTGAGGCCGGGCGACCAAAGG
TCGCCCGACGCCCGGGCTTTGCCCGGGCGGCCTCAGTGAGCGAGCGAGCGCGCAGCTGCCTGCAGGGGCG
CCTGATGCGGTATTTTCTCCTTACGCATCTGTGCGGTATTTCACACCGCATA
[142 nt withheld, positions 2293-2434]
C
[141 nt withheld, positions 2436-2576]
CCTTTGACGTTGGAGTCCACGTTCTTT
[37 nt withheld, positions 2604-2640]
ACCCTATCTCGGGCTATTCTTTTGATTTATAAGGGATTTTGCCGATTTCGGCCTATTGGTTAAAAAATGA
GCTGATTTAACAAAAATTTAACGCGAATTTTAACAAAATATTAACGTTTACAATTTTATGGTGCACTCTC
AGTACAATCTGCTCTGATGCCGCATAGTTAAGCCAGCCCCGACACCCGCCAACACCCGCTGACGCGCCCT
GACGGGCTTGTCTGCTCCCGGCATCCGCTTACAGACAAGCTGTGACCGTCTCCGGGAGCTGCATGTGTCA
GAGGTTTTCACCGTCATCACCGAAACGCGCGAGACGAAAGGGCCTCGTGATACGCCTATTTTTATAGGTT
AATGTCATGATAATAATGGTTTCTTAGACGTCAGGTGGCACTTTTCGGGGAAATGTGCGCGGAACCCCTA
TTTGTTTATTTTTCTAAATACATTCAAATATGTATCCGCTCATGAGACAATAACCCTGATAAATGCTTCA
ATAATATTGAAAAAGGAAGAGTATGAGTATTCAACATTTCCGTGTCGCCCTTATTCCCTTTTTTGCGGCA
TTTTGCCTTCCTGTTTTTGCTCACCCAGAAACGCTGGTGAAAGTAAAAGATGCTGAAGATCAGTTGGGTG
CACGAGTGGGTTACATCGAACTGGATCTCAACAGCGGTAAGATCCTTGAGAGTTTTCGCCCCGAAGAACG
TTTTCCAATGATGAGCACTTTTAAAGTTCTGCTATGTGGCGCGGTATTATCCCGTATTGACGCCGGGCAA
GAGCAACTCGGTCGCCGCATACACTATTCTCAGAATGACTTGGTTGAGTACTCACCAGTCACAGAAAAGC
ATCTTACGGATGGCATGACAGTAAGAGAATTATGCAGTGCTGCCATAACCATGAGTGATAACACTGCGGC
CAACTTACTTCTGACAACGATCGGAGGACCGAAGGAGCTAACCGCTTTTTTGCACAACATGGGGGATCAT
GTAACTCGCCTTGATCGTTGGGAACCGGAGCTGAATGAAGCCATACCAAACGACGAGCGTGACACCACGA
TGCCTGTAGCAATGGCAACAACGTTGCGCAAACTATTAACTGGCGAACTACTTACTCTAGCTTCCCGGCA
ACAATTAATAGACTGGATGGAGGCGGATAAAGTTGCAGGACCACTTCTGCGCTCGGCCCTTCCGGCTGGC
TGGTTTATTGCTGATAAATCTGGAGCCGGTGAGCGTGGGTCTCGCGGTATCATTGCAGCACTGGGGCCAG
ATGGTAAGCCCTCCCGTATCGTAGTTATCTACACGACGGGGAGTCAGGCAACTATGGATGAACGAAATAG
ACAGATCGCTGAGATAGGTGCCTCACTGATTAAGCATTGGTAACTGTCAGACCAAGTTTACTCATATATA
CTTTAGATTGATTTAAAACTTCATTTTTAATTTAAAAGGATCTAGGTGAAGATCCTTTTTGATAATCTCA
TGACCAAAATCCCTTAACGTGAGTTTTCGTTCCACTGAGCGTCAGACCCCGTAGAAAAGATCAAAGGATC
TTCTTGAGATCCTTTTTTTCTGCGCGTAATCTGCTGCTTGCAAACAAAAAAACCACCGCTACCAGCGGTG
GTTTGTTTGCCGGATCAAGAGCTACCAACTCTTTTTCCGAAGGTAACTGGCTTCAGCAGAGCGCAGATAC
CAAATACTGTCCTTCTAGTGTAGCCGTAGTTAGGCCACCACTTCAAGAACTCTGTAGCACCGCCTACATA
CCTCGCTCTGCTAATCCTGTTACCAGTGGCTGCTGCCAGTGGCGATAAGTCGTGTCTTACCGGGTTGGAC
TCAAGACGATAGTTACCGGATAAGGCGCAGCGGTCGGGCTGAACGGGGGGTTCGTGCACACAGCCCAGCT
TGGAGCGAACGACCTACACCGAACTGAGATACCTACAGCGTGAGCTATGAGAAAGCGCCACGCTTCCCGA
AGGGAGAAAGGCGGACAGGTATCCGGTAAGCGGCAGGGTCGGAACAGGAGAGCGCACGAGGGAGCTTCCA
GGGGGAAACGCCTGGTATCTTTATAGTCCTGTCGGGTTTCGCCACCTCTGACTTGAGCGTCGATTTTTGT
GATGCTCGTCAGGGGGGCGGAGCCTATGGAAAAACGCCAGCAACGCGGCCTTTTTACGGTTCCTGGCCTT
TTGCTGGCCTTTTGCTCACATGT
